>Addgene plasmid #250107 | pGEX-Magi-3-PDZ-5 | addgene full sequence | sequence record 498323 | Addgene NGS Result
CTTATCGACTGCACGGTGCACCAATGCTTCTGGCGTCAGGCAGCCATCGGAAGCTGTGGTATGGCTGTGC
AGGTCGTAAATCACTGCATAATTCGTGTCGCTCAAGGCGCACTCCCGTTCTGGATAATGTTTTTTGCGCC
GACATCATAACGGTTCTGGCAAATATTCTGAAATGAGCTGTTGACAATTAATCATCGGCTCGTATAATGT
GTGGAATTGTGAGCGGATAACAATTTCACACAGGAAACAGTATTCATGTCCCCTATACTAGGTTATTGGA
AAATTAAGGGCCTTGTGCAACCCACTCGACTTCTTTTGGAATATCTTGAAGAAAAATATGAAGAGCATTT
GTATGAGCGCGATGAAGGTGATAAATGGCGAAACAAAAAGTTTGAATTGGGTTTGGAGTTTCCCAATCTT
CCTTATTATATTGATGGTGATGTTAAATTAACACAGTCTATGGCCATCATACGTTATATAGCTGACAAGC
ACAACATGTTGGGTGGTTGTCCAAAAGAGCGTGCAGAGATTTCAATGCTTGAAGGAGCGGTTTTGGATAT
TAGATACGGTGTTTCGAGAATTGCATATAGTAAAGACTTTGAAACTCTCAAAGTTGATTTTCTTAGCAAG
CTACCTGAAATGCTGAAAATGTTCGAAGATCGTTTATGTCATAAAACATATTTAAATGGTGATCATGTAA
CCCATCCTGACTTCATGTTGTATGACGCTCTTGATGTTGTTTTATACATGGACCCAATGTGCCTGGATGC
GTTCCCAAAATTAGTTTGTTTTAAAAAACGTATTGAAGCTATCCCACAAATTGATAAGTACTTGAAATCC
AGCAAGTATATAGCATGGCCTTTGCAGGGCTGGCAAGCCACGTTTGGTGGTGGCGACCATCCTCCAAAAT
CGGATCTGGTTCCGCGTGGATCCGATGTTACATTACAACGCAAAGAAAACGAGGGCTTTGGCTTTGTTAT
CTTAACGTCTAAAAGTAAACCTCCTCCAGGTGTTATCCCGCATAAAATTGGTCGCGTGATTGATGGTAGC
CCTGCCGATCGCTGCGGCGGTCTGAAAGTGGGCGATCATATTAGTGCTGTGAATGGCCAGAGCATCGTGG
ATCTGAGTCATGATAATATCGTTCAGTTAATCAAAGATGCCGGTGTGACCGTGACATTAACAGTGGTTGC
GGAAGAACTCGAGCGGCCGCATCGTGACTGACTGACGATCTGCCTCGCGCGTTTCGGTGATGACGGTGAA
AACCTCTGACACATGCAGCTCCCGGAGACGGTCACAGCTTGTCTGTAAGCGGATGCCGGGAGCAGACAAG
CCCGTCAGGGCGCGTCAGCGGGTGTTGGCGGGTGTCGGGGCGCAGCCATGACCCAGTCACGTAGCGATAG
CGGAGTGTATAATTCTTGAAGACGAAAGGGCCTCGTGATACGCCTATTTTTATAGGTTAATGTCATGATA
ATAATGGTTTCTTAGACGTCAGGTGGCACTTTTCGGGGAAATGTGCGCGGAACCCCTATTTGTTTATTTT
TCTAAATACATTCAAATATGTATCCGCTCATGAGACAATAACCCTGATAAATGCTTCAATAATATTGAAA
AAGGAAGAGTATGAGTATTCAACATTTCCGTGTCGCCCTTATTCCCTTTTTTGCGGCATTTTGCCTTCCT
GTTTTTGCTCACCCAGAAACGCTGGTGAAAGTAAAAGATGCTGAAGATCAGTTGGGTGCACGAGTGGGTT
ACATCGAACTGGATCTCAACAGCGGTAAGATCCTTGAGAGTTTTCGCCCCGAAGAACGTTTTCCAATGAT
GAGCACTTTTAAAGTTCTGCTATGTGGCGCGGTATTATCCCGTGTTGACGCCGGGCAAGAGCAACTCGGT
CGCCGCATACACTATTCTCAGAATGACTTGGTTGAGTACTCACCAGTCACAGAAAAGCATCTTACGGATG
GCATGACAGTAAGAGAATTATGCAGTGCTGCCATAACCATGAGTGATAACACTGCGGCCAACTTACTTCT
GACAACGATCGGAGGACCGAAGGAGCTAACCGCTTTTTTGCACAACATGGGGGATCATGTAACTCGCCTT
GATCGTTGGGAACCGGAGCTGAATGAAGCCATACCAAACGACGAGCGTGACACCACGATGCCTGCAGCAA
TGGCAACAACGTTGCGCAAACTATTAACTGGCGAACTACTTACTCTAGCTTCCCGGCAACAATTAATAGA
CTGGATGGAGGCGGATAAAGTTGCAGGACCACTTCTGCGCTCGGCCCTTCCGGCTGGCTGGTTTATTGCT
GATAAATCTGGAGCCGGTGAGCGTGGGTCTCGCGGTATCATTGCAGCACTGGGGCCAGATGGTAAGCCCT
CCCGTATCGTAGTTATCTACACGACGGGGAGTCAGGCAACTATGGATGAACGAAATAGACAGATCGCTGA
GATAGGTGCCTCACTGATTAAGCATTGGTAACTGTCAGACCAAGTTTACTCATATATACTTTAGATTGAT
TTAAAACTTCATTTTTAATTTAAAAGGATCTAGGTGAAGATCCTTTTTGATAATCTCATGACCAAAATCC
CTTAACGTGAGTTTTCGTTCCACTGAGCGTCAGACCCCGTAGAAAAGATCAAAGGATCTTCTTGAGATCC
TTTTTTTCTGCGCGTAATCTGCTGCTTGCAAACAAAAAAACCACCGCTACCAGCGGTGGTTTGTTTGCCG
GATCAAGAGCTACCAACTCTTTTTCCGAAGGTAACTGGCTTCAGCAGAGCGCAGATACCAAATACTGTCC
TTCTAGTGTAGCCGTAGTTAGGCCACCACTTCAAGAACTCTGTAGCACCGCCTACATACCTCGCTCTGCT
AATCCTGTTACCAGTGGCTGCTGCCAGTGGCGATAAGTCGTGTCTTACCGGGTTGGACTCAAGACGATAG
TTACCGGATAAGGCGCAGCGGTCGGGCTGAACGGGGGGTTCGTGCACACAGCCCAGCTTGGAGCGAACGA
CCTACACCGAACTGAGATACCTACAGCGTGAGCTATGAGAAAGCGCCACGCTTCCCGAAGGGAGAAAGGC
GGACAGGTATCCGGTAAGCGGCAGGGTCGGAACAGGAGAGCGCACGAGGGAGCTTCCAGGGGGAAACGCC
TGGTATCTTTATAGTCCTGTCGGGTTTCGCCACCTCTGACTTGAGCGTCGATTTTTGTGATGCTCGTCAG
GGGGGCGGAGCCTATGGAAAAACGCCAGCAACGCGGCCTTTTTACGGTTCCTGGCCTTTTGCTGGCCTTT
TGCTCACATGTTCTTTCCTGCGTTATCCCCTGATTCTGTGGATAACCGTATTACCGCCTTTGAGTGAGCT
GATACCGCTCGCCGCAGCCGAACGACCGAGCGCAGCGAGTCAGTGAGCGAGGAAGCGGAAGAGCGCCTGA
TGCGGTATTTTCTCCTTACGCATCTGTGCGGTATTTCACACCGCATAAATTCCGACACCATCGAATGGCG
CAAAACCTTTCGCGGTATGGCATGATAGCGCCCGGAAGAGAGTCAATTCAGGGTGGTGAATGTGAAACCA
GTAACGTTATACGATGTCGCAGAGTATGCCGGTGTCTCTTATCAGACCGTTTCCCGCGTGGTGAACCAGG
CCAGCCACGTTTCTGCGAAAACGCGGGAAAAAGTGGAAGCGGCGATGGCGGAGCTGAATTACATTCCCAA
CCGCGTGGCACAACAACTGGCGGGCAAACAGTCGTTGCTGATTGGCGTTGCCACCTCCAGTCTGGCCCTG
CACGCGCCGTCGCAAATTGTCGCGGCGATTAAATCTCGCGCCGATCAACTGGGTGCCAGCGTGGTGGTGT
CGATGGTAGAACGAAGCGGCGTCGAAGCCTGTAAAGCGGCGGTGCACAATCTTCTCGCGCAACGCGTCAG
TGGGCTGATCATTAACTATCCGCTGGATGACCAGGATGCCATTGCTGTGGAAGCTGCCTGCACTAATGTT
CCGGCGTTATTTCTTGATGTCTCTGACCAGACACCCATCAACAGTATTATTTTCTCCCATGAAGACGGTA
CGCGACTGGGCGTGGAGCATCTGGTCGCATTGGGTCACCAGCAAATCGCGCTGTTAGCGGGCCCATTAAG
TTCTGTCTCGGCGCGTCTGCGTCTGGCTGGCTGGCATAAATATCTCACTCGCAATCAAATTCAGCCGATA
GCGGAACGGGAAGGCGACTGGAGTGCCATGTCCGGTTTTCAACAAACCATGCAAATGCTGAATGAGGGCA
TCGTTCCCACTGCGATGCTGGTTGCCAACGATCAGATGGCGCTGGGCGCAATGCGCGCCATTACCGAGTC
CGGGCTGCGCGTTGGTGCGGATATCTCGGTAGTGGGATACGACGATACCGAAGACAGCTCATGTTATATC
CCGCCGTTAACCACCATCAAACAGGATTTTCGCCTGCTGGGGCAAACCAGCGTGGACCGCTTGCTGCAAC
TCTCTCAGGGCCAGGCGGTGAAGGGCAATCAGCTGTTGCCCGTCTCACTGGTGAAAAGAAAAACCACCCT
GGCGCCCAATACGCAAACCGCCTCTCCCCGCGCGTTGGCCGATTCATTAATGCAGCTGGCACGACAGGTT
TCCCGACTGGAAAGCGGGCAGTGAGCGCAACGCAATTAATGTAAGTTAGCTCACTCATTAGGCACCCCAG
GCTTTACACTTTATGCTTCCGGCTCGTATGTTGTGTGGAATTGTGAGCGGATAACAATTTCACACAGGAA
ACAGCTATGACCATGATTACGGATTCACTGGCCGTCGTTTTACAACGTCGTGACTGGGAAAACCCTGGCG
TTACCCAACTTAATCGCCTTGCAGCACATCCCCCTTTCGCCAGCTGGCGTAATAGCGAAGAGGCCCGCAC
CGATCGCCCTTCCCAACAGTTGCGCAGCCTGAATGGCGAATGGCGCTTTGCCTGGTTTCCGGCACCAGAA
GCGGTGCCGGAAAGCTGGCTGGAGTGCGATCTTCCTGAGGCCGATACTGTCGTCGTCCCCTCAAACTGGC
AGATGCACGGTTACGATGCGCCCATCTACACCAACGTGACCTATCCCATTACGGTCAATCCGCCGTTTGT
TCCCACGGAGAATCCGACGGGTTGTTACTCGCTCACATTTAATGTTGATGAAAGCTGGCTACAGGAAGGC
CAGACGCGAATTATTTTTGATGGCGTTGGAATTAG
Features (pLannotate 1.2.2; 17 found; start..end, strand, type, name):
    181..209     +  promoter       tac promoter: strong E. coli promoter; hybrid between the trp and lac UV5 promoters
    217..233     +  protein_bind   lac operator: The lac repressor binds to the lac operator to inhibit transcription in E. coli. This inhibition can be relieved by adding lactose or isopropyl-β-D-thiogalactopyranoside (IPTG). lac repressor encoded by lacI
    256..909     +  CDS            GST26_SCHJA: Experimental evidence at protein level: Swiss-Prot protein existence level 1. GST isoenzymes appear to play a central role in the parasite detoxification system. Other functions are also suspected including a role in increasing the solubility of haematin in the parasite gut. From Schistosoma japonicum (Blood fluke).
    934..1197    +  CDS            Magi3 (fragment): MAGI3_MOUSE - Also known as Kiaa1634. Experimental evidence at protein level: Swiss-Prot protein existence level 1. Acts as a scaffolding protein at cell-cell junctions, thereby regulating various cellular and signaling processes. Cooperates with PTEN to modulate the kinase activity of AKT1. Its interaction with PTPRB and tyrosine phosphorylated proteins suggests that it may link receptor tyrosine phosphatase with its substrates at the plasma membrane. In polarized epithelial cells, involved in efficient trafficking of TGFA to the cell surface. Regulates the ability of LPAR2 to activate ERK an
   1230..1269    +  CDS            rop (fragment): Rop protein, which maintains plasmids at low copy number; rop
   1371..1411    +  misc_feature   bom (fragment): basis of mobility region from pBR322
   1516..1620    +  promoter       AmpR promoter: bla
   1621..2481    +  CDS            AmpR: β-lactamase; bla; confers resistance to ampicillin, carbenicillin, and related antibiotics
   2652..3240    +  rep_origin     ori: high-copy-number ColE1/pMB1/pBR322/pUC origin of replication
   3426..3477    -  misc_feature   bom (fragment): basis of mobility region from pBR322
   3484..3561    +  promoter       lacI promoter: lacI
   3562..4644    +  CDS            lacI: lac repressor; lacI; The lac repressor binds to the lac operator to inhibit transcription in E. coli. This inhibition can be relieved by adding lactose or isopropyl-β-D-thiogalactopyranoside (IPTG).
   4657..4678    +  protein_bind   CAP binding site: CAP binding activates transcription in the presence of cAMP. E. coli catabolite activator protein
   4693..4723    +  promoter       lac promoter: promoter for the E. coli lac operon
   4731..4747    +  protein_bind   lac operator: The lac repressor binds to the lac operator to inhibit transcription in E. coli. This inhibition can be relieved by adding lactose or isopropyl-β-D-thiogalactopyranoside (IPTG). lac repressor encoded by lacI
   4767..4940    +  CDS            lacZα: LacZα fragment of β-galactosidase; lacZ fragment
   5204..105     -  CDS            yciV (fragment) (across the origin): RNAAM_ECOLI - Also known as trpH From Escherichia coli (strain K12).
