[The description below was written by a language model from this plasmid's Addgene catalogue record and pLannotate feature annotations shown in this document.]
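Description:
pGEX-Magi-3-PDZ-5 is a bacterial expression plasmid built on the pGEX-4T-1 backbone for producing the fifth PDZ domain of mouse Magi-3 (Magi3, a membrane-associated scaffolding protein found at cell-cell junctions) as a glutathione S-transferase fusion in E. coli. The sequenced plasmid is about 5.2 kb. It replicates from a high-copy ColE1/pMB1-type origin and is selected with ampicillin through the β-lactamase gene driven by its own promoter. Short fragments annotated as rop and bom, a lacZα segment with its lac promoter, operator and CAP site, and a small yciV fragment spanning the numbering origin are backbone remnants and not functional parts of the expression cassette.

Expression is driven by the strong hybrid tac promoter, followed by a lac operator. The plasmid carries its own lacI gene, so the lac repressor keeps transcription off until IPTG is added. Downstream lies the Schistosoma japonicum GST coding sequence, followed after a short linker by the Magi3 fragment. This fragment is catalogued as a 276 bp insert with no mutations and labelled as domain 5 of 6; about 264 bp of it is annotated as matching the mouse protein. The cloning sites are not recorded, and no protease cleavage site is annotated in the linker, although pGEX-4T vectors normally encode a thrombin site there.

The GST tag allows the isolated PDZ domain to be purified or immobilised on glutathione resin. This suits binding studies such as pull-downs or domain arrays, and the associated publication concerns a phosphorylation-regulated switch between 14-3-3 and PDZ domain interactions at the PRMT5 C-terminus.
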