Addgene plasmid #250107: pGEX-Magi-3-PDZ-5
Purpose: Bacterial expression of Magi-3 PDZ domain 5
Depositing lab: Mark Bedford. Depositing organization: University of Texas MD Anderson Cancer Center. Publication: PRMT5 C-terminal Phosphorylation Modulates a 14-3-3/PDZ Interaction Switch. Espejo AB, Gao G, Black K, Gayatri S, Veland N, Kim J, Chen T, Sudol M, Walker C, Bedford MT. J Biol Chem. 2017 Feb 10;292(6):2255-2265. doi: 10.1074/jbc.M116.760330. Epub 2016 Dec 28. PubMed 28031468.
Backbone
  Vector backbone: pGEX-4T-1
  Backbone size w/o insert (bp): 4900
  Vector type: Bacterial Expression
Growth in bacteria
  Bacterial resistance: Ampicillin, 100 μg/mL
  Growth temperature: 37°C
  Growth strain: DH5alpha
  Copy number: High Copy
Gene/Insert
  Gene/Insert name: Magi-3 (5/6)
  Species: M. musculus (mouse)
  Insert size (bp): 276
  Mutation: None
  Entrez Gene: Magi3 (a.k.a. 4732496O19Rik, 6530407C02Rik, AA407180, AI120132, mKIAA1634)
  Cloning method: Restriction Enzyme; 5′ cloning site Unknown (unknown if destroyed)
Terms and licenses: Academic/Nonprofit Terms; Industry Terms: Not Available to Industry
Depositor comments: UniProt ID: Q9EQJ9
How to cite: pGEX-Magi-3-PDZ-5 was a gift from Mark Bedford (Addgene plasmid # 250107 ; http://n2t.net/addgene:250107 ; RRID:Addgene_250107)
